>Addgene plasmid #100562 | hgRNA-D21_pLKO-Hyg | addgene full sequence | sequence record 192137 | Addgene NGS Result
TGTAGTCTTATGCAATACTCTTGTAGTCTTGCAACATGGTAACGATGAGTTAGCAACATGCCTTACAAGG
AGAGAAAAAGCACCGTGCATGCCGATTGGTGGAAGTAAGGTGGTACGATCGTGCCTTATTAGGAAGGCAA
CAGACGGGTCTGACATGGATTGGACGAACCACTGAATTGCCGCATTGCAGAGATATTGTATTTAAGTGCC
TAGCTCGATACATAAACGGGTCTCTCTGGTTAGACCAGATCTGAGCCTGGGAGCTCTCTGGCTAACTAGG
GAACCCACTGCTTAAGCCTCAATAAAGCTTGCCTTGAGTGCTTCAAGTAGTGTGTGCCCGTCTGTTGTGT
GACTCTGGTAACTAGAGATCCCTCAGACCCTTTTAGTCAGTGTGGAAAATCTCTAGCAGTGGCGCCCGAA
CAGGGACTTGAAAGCGAAAGGGAAACCAGAGGAGCTCTCTCGACGCAGGACTCGGCTTGCTGAAGCGCGC
ACGGCAAGAGGCGAGGGGCGGCGACTGGTGAGTACGCCAAAAATTTTGACTAGCGGAGGCTAGAAGGAGA
GAGATGGGTGCGAGAGCGTCAGTATTAAGCGGGGGAGAATTAGATCGCGATGGGAAAAAATTCGGTTAAG
GCCAGGGGGAAAGAAAAAATATAAATTAAAACATATAGTATGGGCAAGCAGGGAGCTAGAACGATTCGCA
GTTAATCCTGGCCTGTTAGAAACATCAGAAGGCTGTAGACAAATACTGGGACAGCTACAACCATCCCTTC
AGACAGGATCAGAAGAACTTAGATCATTATATAATACAGTAGCAACCCTCTATTGTGTGCATCAAAGGAT
AGAGATAAAAGACACCAAGGAAGCTTTAGACAAGATAGAGGAAGAGCAAAACAAAAGTAAGACCACCGCA
CAGCAAGCGGCCGCTGATCTTCAGACCTGGAGGAGGAGATATGAGGGACAATTGGAGAAGTGAATTATAT
AAATATAAAGTAGTAAAAATTGAACCATTAGGAGTAGCACCCACCAAGGCAAAGAGAAGAGTGGTGCAGA
GAGAAAAAAGAGCAGTGGGAATAGGAGCTTTGTTCCTTGGGTTCTTGGGAGCAGCAGGAAGCACTATGGG
CGCAGCGTCAATGACGCTGACGGTACAGGCCAGACAATTATTGTCTGGTATAGTGCAGCAGCAGAACAAT
TTGCTGAGGGCTATTGAGGCGCAACAGCATCTGTTGCAACTCACAGTCTGGGGCATCAAGCAGCTCCAGG
CAAGAATCCTGGCTGTGGAAAGATACCTAAAGGATCAACAGCTCCTGGGGATTTGGGGTTGCTCTGGAAA
ACTCATTTGCACCACTGCTGTGCCTTGGAATGCTAGTTGGAGTAATAAATCTCTGGAACAGATTTGGAAT
CACACGACCTGGATGGAGTGGGACAGAGAAATTAACAATTACACAAGCTTAATACACTCCTTAATTGAAG
AATCGCAAAACCAGCAAGAAAAGAATGAACAAGAATTATTGGAATTAGATAAATGGGCAAGTTTGTGGAA
TTGGTTTAACATAACAAATTGGCTGTGGTATATAAAATTATTCATAATGATAGTAGGAGGCTTGGTAGGT
TTAAGAATAGTTTTTGCTGTACTTTCTATAGTGAATAGAGTTAGGCAGGGATATTCACCATTATCGTTTC
AGACCCACCTCCCAACCCCGAGGGGACCCGACAGGCCCGAAGGAATAGAAGAAGAAGGTGGAGAGAGAGA
CAGAGACAGATCCATTCGATTAGTGAACGGATCTCGACGGTATCGATCACGAGACTAGCCTCGAGCGGCC
GCCCCCTTCACCGAGGGCCTATTTCCCATGATTCCTTCATATTTGCATATACGATACAAGGCTGTTAGAG
AGATAATTGGAATTAATTTGACTGTAAACACAAAGATATTAGTACAAAATACGTGACGTAGAAAGTAATA
ATTTCTTGGGTAGTTTGCAGTTTTAAAATTATGTTTTAAAATGGACTATCATATGCTTACCGTAACTTGA
AAGTATTTCGATTTCTTGGCTTTATATATCTTGTGGAAAGGACGAAACACCGGTCACGCTACGGCCAAGG
TGGGGTTAGAGCTAGAAATAGCAAGTTAACCTAAGGCTAGTCCGTTATCAACTTGAAAAAGTGGCACCGA
GTCGGTGCTTTTTTTGAATTCTCGACCTCGAGACAAATGGCAGTATTCATCCACAATTTTAAAAGAAAAG
GGGGGATTGGGGGGTACAGTGCAGGGGAAAGAATAGTAGACATAATAGCAACAGACATACAAACTAAAGA
ATTACAAAAACAAATTACAAAAATTCAAAATTTTCGGGTTTATTACAGGGACAGCAGAGATCCACTTTGG
CCGCGGCTCGAGGGGGTTGGGGTTGCGCCTTTTCCAAGGCAGCCCTGGGTTTGCGCAGGGACGCGGCTGC
TCTGGGCGTGGTTCCGGGAAACGCAGCGGCGCCGACCCTGGGTCTCGCACATTCTTCACGTCCGTTCGCA
GCGTCACCCGGATCTTCGCCGCTACCCTTGTGGGCCCCCCGGCGACGCTTCCTGCTCCGCCCCTAAGTCG
GGAAGGTTCCTTGCGGTTCGCGGCGTGCCGGACGTGACAAACGGAAGCCGCACGTCTCACTAGTACCCTC
GCAGACGGACAGCGCCAGGGAGCAATGGCAGCGCGCCGACCGCGATGGGCTGTGGCCAATAGCGGCTGCT
CAGCAGGGCGCGCCGAGAGCAGCGGCCGGGAAGGGGCGGTGCGGGAGGCGGGGTGTGGGGCGGTAGTGTG
GGCCCTGTTCCTGCCCGCGCGGTGTTCCGCATTCTGCAAGCCTCCGGAGCGCACGTCGGCAGTCGGCTCC
CTCGTTGACCGAATCACCGACCTCTCTCCCCAGGGGGATCCACCGGATCAAGCTTGCCAGCTGGGGCGCC
CTCTGGTAAGGTTGGGAAGCCCTGCAGATCTGATCCCGGGGGGCAATGAGATATGAAAAAGCCTGAACTC
ACCGCGACGTCTGTCGAGAAGTTTCTGATCGAAAAGTTCGACAGCGTCTCCGACCTGATGCAGCTCTCGG
AGGGCGAAGAATCTCGTGCTTTCAGCTTCGATGTAGGAGGGCGTGGATATGTCCTGCGGGTAAATAGCTG
CGCCGATGGTTTCTACAAAGATCGTTATGTTTATCGGCACTTTGCATCGGCCGCGCTCCCGATTCCGGAA
GTGCTTGACATTGGGGAATTTAGCGAGAGCCTGACCTATTGCATCTCCCGCCGTGCACAGGGTGTCACGT
TGCAAGACCTGCCTGAAACCGAACTGCCCGCTGTTCTGCAGCCGGTCGCGGAGGCCATGGATGCGATCGC
TGCGGCCGATCTTAGCCAGACGAGCGGGTTCGGCCCATTCGGACCGCAAGGAATCGGTCAATACACTACA
TGGCGTGATTTCATATGCGCGATTGCTGATCCCCATGTGTATCACTGGCAAACTGTGATGGACGACACCG
TCAGTGCGTCCGTCGCGCAGGCTCTCGATGAGCTGATGCTTTGGGCCGAGGACTGCCCCGAAGTCCGGCA
CCTCGTGCACGCGGATTTCGGCTCCAACAATGTCCTGACGGACAATGGCCGCATAACAGCGGTCATTGAC
TGGAGCGAGGCGATGTTCGGGGATTCCCAATACGAGGTCGCCAACATCTTCTTCTGGAGGCCGTGGTTGG
CTTGTATGGAGCAGCAGACGCGCTACTTCGAGCGGAGGCATCCGGAGCTTGCAGGATCGCCGCGGCTCCG
GGCGTATATGCTCCGCATTGGTCTTGACCAACTCTATCAGAGCTTGGTTGACGGCAATTTCGATGATGCA
GCTTGGGCGCAGGGTCGATGCGACGCAATCGTCCGATCCGGAGCCGGGACTGTCGGGCGTACACAAATCG
CCCGCAGAAGCGCGGCCGTCTGGACCGATGGCTGTGTAGAAGTACTCGCCGATAGTGGAAACCGACGCCC
CAGCACTCGTCCGAGGGCAAAGGAATAGAGTAGATGCCGACCGGGATCTATCGATACCGTCGACCTCGAG
GGGGGGCCCGGTACCTTTAAGACCAATGACTTACAAGGCAGCTGTAGATCTTAGCCACTTTTTAAAAGAA
AAGGGGGGACTGGAAGGGCTAATTCACTCCCAACGAAGACAAGATCTGCTTTTTGCTTGTACTGGGTCTC
TCTGGTTAGACCAGATCTGAGCCTGGGAGCTCTCTGGCTAACTAGGGAACCCACTGCTTAAGCCTCAATA
AAGCTTGCCTTGAGTGCTTCAAGTAGTGTGTGCCCGTCTGTTGTGTGACTCTGGTAACTAGAGATCCCTC
AGACCCTTTTAGTCAGTGTGGAAAATCTCTAGCAGTAGTAGTTCATGTCATCTTATTATTCAGTATTTAT
AACTTGCAAAGAAATGAATATCAGAGAGTGAGAGGAACTTGTTTATTGCAGCTTATAATGGTTACAAATA
AAGCAATAGCATCACAAATTTCACAAATAAAGCATTTTTTTCACTGCATTCTAGTTGTGGTTTGTCCAAA
CTCATCAATGTATCTTATCATGTCTGGCTCTAGCTATCCCGCCCCTAACTCCGCCCATCCCGCCCCTAAC
TCCGCCCAGTTCCGCCCATTCTCCGCCCCATGGCTGACTAATTTTTTTTATTTATGCAGAGGCCGAGGCC
GCCTCGGCCTCTGAGCTATTCCAGAAGTAGTGAGGAGGCTTTTTTGGAGGCCTAGGGACGTACCCAATTC
GCCCTATAGTGAGTCGTATTACGCGCGCTCACTGGCCGTCGTTTTACAACGTCGTGACTGGGAAAACCCT
GGCGTTACCCAACTTAATCGCCTTGCAGCACATCCCCCTTTCGCCAGCTGGCGTAATAGCGAAGAGGCCC
GCACCGATCGCCCTTCCCAACAGTTGCGCAGCCTGAATGGCGAATGGG
[124 nt withheld, positions 4949-5072]
C
[91 nt withheld, positions 5074-5164]
A
[49 nt withheld, positions 5166-5214]
CCTTTGACGTTGGAGTCCACGTTCTTT
[37 nt withheld, positions 5242-5278]
ACCCTATCTCGGTCTATTCTTTTGATTTATAAGGGATTTTGCCGATTTCGGCCTATTGGTTAAAAAATGA
GCTGATTTAACAAAAATTTAACGCGAATTTTAACAAAATATTAACGCTTACAATTTAGGTGGCACTTTTC
GGGGAAATGTGCGCGGAACCCCTATTTGTTTATTTTTCTAAATACATTCAAATATGTATCCGCTCATGAG
ACAATAACCCTGATAAATGCTTCAATAATATTGAAAAAGGAAGAGTATGAGTATTCAACATTTCCGTGTC
GCCCTTATTCCCTTTTTTGCGGCATTTTGCCTTCCTGTTTTTGCTCACCCAGAAACGCTGGTGAAAGTAA
AAGATGCTGAAGATCAGTTGGGTGCACGAGTGGGTTACATCGAACTGGATCTCAACAGCGGTAAGATCCT
TGAGAGTTTTCGCCCCGAAGAACGTTTTCCAATGATGAGCACTTTTAAAGTTCTGCTATGTGGCGCGGTA
TTATCCCGTATTGACGCCGGGCAAGAGCAACTCGGTCGCCGCATACACTATTCTCAGAATGACTTGGTTG
AGTACTCACCAGTCACAGAAAAGCATCTTACGGATGGCATGACAGTAAGAGAATTATGCAGTGCTGCCAT
AACCATGAGTGATAACACTGCGGCCAACTTACTTCTGACAACGATCGGAGGACCGAAGGAGCTAACCGCT
TTTTTGCACAACATGGGGGATCATGTAACTCGCCTTGATCGTTGGGAACCGGAGCTGAATGAAGCCATAC
CAAACGACGAGCGTGACACCACGATGCCTGTAGCAATGGCAACAACGTTGCGCAAACTATTAACTGGCGA
ACTACTTACTCTAGCTTCCCGGCAACAATTAATAGACTGGATGGAGGCGGATAAAGTTGCAGGACCACTT
CTGCGCTCGGCCCTTCCGGCTGGCTGGTTTATTGCTGATAAATCTGGAGCCGGTGAGCGTGGGTCTCGCG
GTATCATTGCAGCACTGGGGCCAGATGGTAAGCCCTCCCGTATCGTAGTTATCTACACGACGGGGAGTCA
GGCAACTATGGATGAACGAAATAGACAGATCGCTGAGATAGGTGCCTCACTGATTAAGCATTGGTAACTG
TCAGACCAAGTTTACTCATATATACTTTAGATTGATTTAAAACTTCATTTTTAATTTAAAAGGATCTAGG
TGAAGATCCTTTTTGATAATCTCATGACCAAAATCCCTTAACGTGAGTTTTCGTTCCACTGAGCGTCAGA
CCCCGTAGAAAAGATCAAAGGATCTTCTTGAGATCCTTTTTTTCTGCGCGTAATCTGCTGCTTGCAAACA
AAAAAACCACCGCTACCAGCGGTGGTTTGTTTGCCGGATCAAGAGCTACCAACTCTTTTTCCGAAGGTAA
CTGGCTTCAGCAGAGCGCAGATACCAAATACTGTTCTTCTAGTGTAGCCGTAGTTAGGCCACCACTTCAA
GAACTCTGTAGCACCGCCTACATACCTCGCTCTGCTAATCCTGTTACCAGTGGCTGCTGCCAGTGGCGAT
AAGTCGTGTCTTACCGGGTTGGACTCAAGACGATAGTTACCGGATAAGGCGCAGCGGTCGGGCTGAACGG
GGGGTTCGTGCACACAGCCCAGCTTGGAGCGAACGACCTACACCGAACTGAGATACCTACAGCGTGAGCT
ATGAGAAAGCGCCACGCTTCCCGAAGGGAGAAAGGCGGACAGGTATCCGGTAAGCGGCAGGGTCGGAACA
GGAGAGCGCACGAGGGAGCTTCCAGGGGGAAACGCCTGGTATCTTTATAGTCCTGTCGGGTTTCGCCACC
TCTGACTTGAGCGTCGATTTTTGTGATGCTCGTCAGGGGGGCGGAGCCTATGGAAAAACGCCAGCAACGC
GGCCTTTTTACGGTTCCTGGCCTTTTGCTGGCCTTTTGCTCACATGTTCTTTCCTGCGTTATCCCCTGAT
TCTGTGGATAACCGTATTACCGCCTTTGAGTGAGCTGATACCGCTCGCCGCAGCCGAACGACCGAGCGCA
GCGAGTCAGTGAGCGAGGAAGCGGAAGAGCGCCCAATACGCAAACCGCCTCTCCCCGCGCGTTGGCCGAT
TCATTAATGCAGCTGGCACGACAGGTTTCCCGACTGGAAAGCGGGCAGTGAGCGCAACGCAATTAATGTG
AGTTAGCTCACTCATTAGGCACCCCAGGCTTTACACTTTATGCTTCCGGCTCGTATGTTGTGTGGAATTG
TGAGCGGATAACAATTTCACACAGGAAACAGCTATGACCATGATTACGCCAAGCGCGCAATTAACCCTCA
CTAAAGGGAACAAAAGCTGGAGCTGCAAGCTTAA
Features (pLannotate 1.2.2; 27 found; start..end, strand, type, name):
      1..227     +  promoter       RSV promoter: Rous sarcoma virus enhancer/promoter
    228..408     +  LTR            5' LTR (truncated): truncated 5' long terminal repeat (LTR) from HIV-1
    455..580     +  misc_feature   HIV-1 Ψ: packaging signal of human immunodeficiency virus type 1
    564..927     +  CDS            HIV-1 gag (fragment): gag protein from human immunodeficiency virus 1; gag
   1073..1306    +  misc_feature   RRE: The Rev response element (RRE) of HIV-1 allows for Rev-dependent mRNA export from the nucleus to the cytoplasm.
   1683..1783    +  CDS            Rev (fragment): human immunodeficiency virus 1 (HIV-1) Rev protein; rev; enhances nuclear export of unspliced and incompletely spliced viral mRNAs
   1833..2073    +  promoter       U6 promoter: RNA polymerase III promoter for human U6 snRNA
   2106..2178    +  misc_RNA       gRNA scaffold: guide RNA scaffold for the Streptococcus pyogenes CRISPR/Cas9 system
   2227..2344    +  misc_feature   cPPT/CTS: central polypurine tract and central termination sequence of HIV-1
   2393..2903    +  promoter       hPGK promoter: human phosphoglycerate kinase 1 promoter
   2993..4015    +  CDS            hph: KHYB_ECOLX - Experimental evidence at protein level: Swiss-Prot protein existence level 1. The aminoglycoside phosphotransferases achieve inactivation of their antibiotic substrates by phosphorylation. Only phosphorylates hygromycin and closely related compounds such as demethyl analogs and destomycin. From Escherichia coli.
   4039..4075    +  misc_feature   MCS (fragment): pBluescript multiple cloning site
   4071..4139    +  CDS            nef (fragment): NEF_HV1Z2 - Experimental evidence at protein level: Swiss-Prot protein existence level 1. Extracellular Nef protein targets CD4(+) T-lymphocytes for apoptosis by interacting with CXCR4 surface receptors. From Human immunodeficiency virus type 1 group M subtype D (isolate Z2/CDC-Z34) (HIV-1).
   4141..4374    +  LTR            3' LTR (ΔU3): self-inactivating 3' long terminal repeat (LTR) from HIV-1
   4446..4567    +  polyA_signal   SV40 poly(A) signal: SV40 polyadenylation signal
   4607..4742    +  rep_origin     SV40 ori: SV40 origin of replication
   4763..4781    -  promoter       T7 promoter: promoter for bacteriophage T7 RNA polymerase
   4789..4944    +  CDS            lacZα (fragment): LacZα fragment of β-galactosidase; lacZ fragment
   4949..5377    +  rep_origin     f1 ori (sequence partly withheld): f1 bacteriophage origin of replication; arrow indicates direction of (+) strand synthesis
   5430..5534    +  promoter       AmpR promoter: bla
   5535..6395    +  CDS            AmpR: β-lactamase; bla; confers resistance to ampicillin, carbenicillin, and related antibiotics
   6566..7154    +  rep_origin     ori: high-copy-number ColE1/pMB1/pBR322/pUC origin of replication
   7337..7429    +  CDS            lacI (fragment): lac repressor; lacI; The lac repressor binds to the lac operator to inhibit transcription in E. coli. This inhibition can be relieved by adding lactose or isopropyl-β-D-thiogalactopyranoside (IPTG).
   7442..7463    +  protein_bind   CAP binding site: CAP binding activates transcription in the presence of cAMP. E. coli catabolite activator protein
   7478..7508    +  promoter       lac promoter: promoter for the E. coli lac operon
   7516..7532    +  protein_bind   lac operator: The lac repressor binds to the lac operator to inhibit transcription in E. coli. This inhibition can be relieved by adding lactose or isopropyl-β-D-thiogalactopyranoside (IPTG). lac repressor encoded by lacI
   7577..7595    +  promoter       T3 promoter: promoter for bacteriophage T3 RNA polymerase
