[The description below was written by a language model from this plasmid's Addgene catalogue record and pLannotate feature annotations shown in this document.]
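Description:
hgRNA-D21_pLKO-Hyg is a lentiviral transfer plasmid of about 7.6 kb, built on the pLKO.1 Hygro backbone, that delivers a homing guide RNA (hgRNA-D21) into mammalian cells. In bacteria it is maintained through a high-copy ColE1/pUC-type origin and selected with ampicillin via the bla gene. An f1 origin, an SV40 origin and leftover lac, T7 and T3 cloning-vector elements are also annotated in the backbone.

The viral portion has a third-generation-style layout. An RSV promoter fused to a truncated HIV-1 5' LTR drives production of the genomic RNA. It is followed by the Ψ packaging signal with a gag fragment, the Rev response element for Rev-dependent nuclear export, a cPPT/CTS element, and a self-inactivating ΔU3 3' LTR with a downstream SV40 polyadenylation signal. Between the LTRs sit two expression units. A human U6 RNA polymerase III promoter transcribes the hgRNA, which consists of a spacer followed by a Streptococcus pyogenes Cas9 guide scaffold. A human PGK promoter drives hph, the hygromycin phosphotransferase gene, so that transduced cells can be selected with hygromycin.

The associated publication title describes homing guide RNAs as rapidly evolving CRISPR barcodes. In general terms, an hgRNA is engineered so that the Cas9–guide complex targets the DNA locus encoding the guide itself, which then accumulates diverse mutations over time. The record does not detail the specific scaffold changes or what distinguishes the D21 variant. No Cas9 is encoded on this plasmid, so it must be supplied separately. The construct fits stable integration of an evolvable barcode locus for cell-tagging or lineage-tracing work.
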