Addgene plasmid #100562: hgRNA-D21_pLKO-Hyg
Purpose: hgRNA-D21 in a lentiviral backbone
Depositing lab: George Church. Depositing organization: Harvard Medical School. Publication: Rapidly evolving homing CRISPR barcodes. Kalhor R, Mali P, Church GM. Nat Methods. 2017 Feb;14(2):195-200. doi: 10.1038/nmeth.4108. Epub 2016 Dec 5. PubMed 27918539.
Backbone
  Vector backbone: pLKO.1 Hygro
  Total vector size (bp): 7624
  Vector type: Mammalian Expression, Lentiviral, CRISPR, Synthetic Biology
  Selectable markers: Hygromycin
Growth in bacteria
  Bacterial resistance: Ampicillin, 100 μg/mL
  Growth temperature: 30°C
  Growth strain: NEB Stable
  Copy number: Unknown
Gene/Insert
  Gene/Insert name: hgRNA-D21
  gRNA/shRNA sequence: GTCACGCTACGGCCAAGGTG
Terms and licenses: Academic/Nonprofit Terms; Industry Terms: Not Available to Industry
How to cite: hgRNA-D21_pLKO-Hyg was a gift from George Church (Addgene plasmid # 100562 ; http://n2t.net/addgene:100562 ; RRID:Addgene_100562)
